>Addgene plasmid #207374 | PET-Sniper SpCas9-NLS-6xHis | addgene full sequence | sequence record 408670 | Addgene NGS Result
TAATACGACTCACTATAGGGGAATTGTGAGCGGATAACAATTCCCCTCTAGAAATAATTTTGTTTAACTT
TAAGAAGGAGATATACCATGGACAAGAAGTACAGCATCGGCCTGGACATCGGCACCAACTCTGTGGGCTG
GGCCGTGATCACCGACGAGTACAAGGTGCCCAGCAAGAAATTCAAGGTGCTGGGCAACACCGACCGGCAC
AGCATCAAGAAGAACCTGATCGGAGCCCTGCTGTTCGACAGCGGCGAAACAGCCGAGGCCACCCGGCTGA
AGAGAACCGCCAGAAGAAGATACACCAGACGGAAGAACCGGATCTGCTATCTGCAAGAGATCTTCAGCAA
CGAGATGGCCAAGGTGGACGACAGCTTCTTCCACAGACTGGAAGAGTCCTTCCTGGTGGAAGAGGATAAG
AAGCACGAGCGGCACCCCATCTTCGGCAACATCGTGGACGAGGTGGCCTACCACGAGAAGTACCCCACCA
TCTACCACCTGAGAAAGAAACTGGTGGACAGCACCGACAAGGCCGACCTGCGGCTGATCTATCTGGCCCT
GGCCCACATGATCAAGTTCCGGGGCCACTTCCTGATCGAGGGCGACCTGAACCCCGACAACAGCGACGTG
GACAAGCTGTTCATCCAGCTGGTGCAGACCTACAACCAGCTGTTCGAGGAAAACCCCATCAACGCCAGCG
GCGTGGACGCCAAGGCCATCCTGTCTGCCAGACTGAGCAAGAGCAGACGGCTGGAAAATCTGATCGCCCA
GCTGCCCGGCGAGAAGAAGAATGGCCTGTTCGGAAACCTGATTGCCCTGAGCCTGGGCCTGACCCCCAAC
TTCAAGAGCAACTTCGACCTGGCCGAGGATGCCAAACTGCAGCTGAGCAAGGACACCTACGACGACGACC
TGGACAACCTGCTGGCCCAGATCGGCGACCAGTACGCCGACCTGTTTCTGGCCGCCAAGAACCTGTCCGA
CGCCATCCTGCTGAGCGACATCCTGAGAGTGAACACCGAGATCACCAAGGCCCCCCTGAGCGCCTCTATG
ATCAAGAGATACGACGAGCACCACCAGGACCTGACCCTGCTGAAAGCTCTCGTGCGGCAGCAGCTGCCTG
AGAAGTACAAAGAGATTTTCTTCGACCAGAGCAAGAACGGCTACGCCGGCTACATTGACGGCGGAGCCAG
CCAGGAAGAGTTCTACAAGTTCATCAAGCCCATCCTGGAAAAGATGGACGGCACCGAGGAACTGCTCGTG
AAGCTGAACAGAGAGGACCTGCTGCGGAAGCAGCGGACCTTCGACAACGGCAGCATCCCCCACCAGATCC
ACCTGGGAGAGCTGCACGCCATTCTGCGGCGGCAGGAAGATTTTTACCCATTCCTGAAGGACAACCGGGA
AAAGATCGAGAAGATCCTGACCTTCCGCATCCCCTACTACGTGGGCCCTCTGGCCAGGGGAAACAGCAGA
TTCGCCTGGATGACCAGAAAGAGCGAGGAAACCATCACCCCCTGGAACTTCGAGGAAGTGGTGGACAAGG
GCGCTTCCGCCCAGAGCTTCATCGAGCGGATGACCAACTTCGATAAGAACCTGCCCAACGAGAAGGTGCT
GCCCAAGCACAGCCTGCTGTACGAGTACTTCACCGTGTATAACGAGCTGACCAAAGTGAAATACGTGACC
GAGGGAATGAGAAAGCCCGCTAGCCTGAGCGGCGAGCAGAAAAAGGCCATCGTGGACCTGCTGTTCAAGA
CCAACCGGAAAGTGACCGTGAAGCAGCTGAAAGAGGACTACTTCAAGAAAATCGAGTGCTTCGACTCCGT
GGAAATCTCCGGCGTGGAAGATCGGTTCAACGCCTCCCTGGGCACATACCACGATCTGCTGAAAATTATC
AAGGACAAGGACTTCCTGGACAATGAGGAAAACGAGGACATTCTGGAAGATATCGTGCTGACCCTGACAC
TGTTTGAGGACAGAGAGATGATCGAGGAACGGCTGAAAACCTATGCCCACCTGTTCGACGACAAAGTGAT
GAAGCAGCTGAAGCGGCGGAGATACACCGGCTGGGGCAGGCTGAGCCGGAAGCTGATCAACGGCATCCGG
GACAAGCAGTCCGGCAAGACAATCCTGGATTTCCTGAAGTCCGACGGCTTCGCCAACAGAAACTTCATGC
AGCTGATCCACGACGACAGCCTGACCTTTAAAGAGGACATCCAGAAAGCCCAGGTGTCCGGCCAGGGCGA
TAGCCTGCACGAGCACATTGCCAATCTGGCCGGCAGCCCCGCCATTAAGAAGGGCATCCTGCAGACAGTG
AAGGTGGTGGACGAGCTCGTGAAAGTGATGGGCCGGCACAAGCCCGAGAACATCGTGATCGAAATCGCGA
GAGAGAACCAGACCACCCAGAAGGGACAGAAGAACAGCCGCGAGAGAATGAAGCGGATCGAAGAGGGCAT
CAAAGAGCTGGGCAGCCAGATCCTGAAAGAACACCCCGTGGAAAACACCCAGCTGCAGAACGAGAAGCTG
TACCTGTACTACCTGCAGAATGGGCGGGATATGTACGTGGACCAGGAACTGGACATCAACCGGCTGTCCG
ACTACGATGTGGACCATATCGTGCCTCAGAGCTTTCTGAAGGACGACTCCATCGACAACAAGGTGCTGAC
CAGAAGCGACAAGAACCGGGGCAAGAGCGACAACGTGCCCTCCGAAGAGGTCGTGAAGAAGATGAAGAAC
TACTGGCGGCAGCTGCTGAACGCGAATTTGATTACCCAGAGAAAGTTCGACAATCTGACCAAGGCCGAGA
GAGGCGGCCTGAGCGAACTGGATAAGGCCGGCTTCATCAAGAGACAGCTGGTGGAAACCCGGCAGATCAC
AAAGCACGTGGCACAGATCCTGGACTCCCGGATGAACACTAAGTACGACGAGAATGACAAGCTGATCCGG
GAAGTGAAAGTGATCACCCTGAAGTCCAAGCTGGTGTCCGATTTCCGGAAGGATTTCCAGTTTTACAAAG
TGCGCGAGATCAACAACTACCACCACGCCCACGACGCGTACCTGAACGCCGTCGTGGGAACCGCCCTGAT
CAAAAAGTACCCTAAGCTGGAAAGCGAGTTCGTGTACGGCGACTACAAGGTGTACGACGTACGGAAGATG
ATCGCCAAGAGCGAGCAGGAAATCGGCAAGGCTACCGCCAAGTACTTCTTCTACAGCAACATCATGAACT
TTTTCAAGACCGAGATTACCCTGGCCAACGGCGAGATCCGGAAGCGGCCTCTGATCGAGACAAACGGCGA
AACCGGGGAGATCGTGTGGGATAAGGGCCGGGATTTTGCCACCGTGCGGAAAGTGCTGAGCATGCCCCAA
GTGAATATCGTGAAAAAGACCGAGGTGCAGACAGGCGGCTTCAGCAAAGAGTCTATCCTGCCCAAGAGGA
ACAGCGATAAGCTGATCGCCAGAAAGAAGGACTGGGACCCTAAGAAGTACGGCGGCTTCGACAGCCCCAC
CGTGGCCTATTCTGTGCTGGTGGTGGCCAAAGTGGAAAAGGGCAAGTCCAAGAAACTGAAGAGTGTGAAA
GAGCTGCTGGGGATCACCATCATGGAAAGAAGCAGCTTCGAGAAGAATCCCATCGACTTTCTGGAAGCCA
AGGGCTACAAAGAAGTGAAAAAGGACCTGATCATCAAGCTGCCTAAGTACTCCCTGTTCGAGCTGGAAAA
CGGCCGGAAGAGAATGCTGGCCTCTGCCGGCGAACTGCAGAAGGGAAACGAACTGGCCCTGCCCTCCAAA
TATGTGAACTTCCTGTACCTGGCCAGCCACTATGAGAAGCTGAAGGGCTCCCCCGAGGATAATGAGCAGA
AACAGCTGTTTGTGGAACAGCACAAGCACTACCTGGACGAGATCATCGAGCAGATCAGCGAGTTCTCCAA
GAGAGTGATCCTGGCCGACGCTAATCTGGACAAAGTGCTGTCCGCCTACAACAAGCACCGGGATAAGCCC
ATCAGAGAGCAGGCCGAGAATATCATCCACCTGTTTACCCTGACCAATCTGGGAGCCCCTGCCGCCTTCA
AGTACTTTGACACCACCATCGACCGGAAGAGGTACACCAGCACCAAAGAGGTGCTGGACGCCACCCTGAT
CCACCAGAGCATCACCGGCCTGTACGAGACACGGATCGACCTGTCTCAGCTGGGAGGCGACAAAAGGCCG
GCGGCCACGAAAAAGGCCGGCCAGGCAAAAAAGAAAAAGATGGATAAGCATCACCACCACCATCACTAAT
AACCTAGGCTGCTGCCACCGCTGAGCAATAACTAGCATAACCCCTTGGGGCCTCTAAACGGGTCTTGAGG
GGTTTTTTGCTGAAAGGAGGAACTATATCCGGATTGGCGAATGGG
[124 nt withheld, positions 4386-4509]
C
[91 nt withheld, positions 4511-4601]
A
[49 nt withheld, positions 4603-4651]
CCTTTGACGTTGGAGTCCACGTTCTTT
[37 nt withheld, positions 4679-4715]
ACCCTATCTCGGTCTATTCTTTTGATTTATAAGGGATTTTGCCGATTTCGGCCTATTGGTTAAAAAATGA
GCTGATTTAACAAAAATTTAACGCGAATTTTAACAAAATATTAACGTTTACAATTTCTGGCGGCACGATG
GCATGAGATTATCAAAAAGGATCTTCACCTAGATCCTTTTAAATTAAAAATGAAGTTTTAAATCAATCTA
AAGTATATATGAGTAAACTTGGTCTGACAGTTACCAATGCTTAATCAGTGAGGCACCTATCTCAGCGATC
TGTCTATTTCGTTCATCCATAGTTGCCTGACTCCCCGTCGTGTAGATAACTACGATACGGGAGGGCTTAC
CATCTGGCCCCAGTGCTGCAATGATACCGCGAGACCCACGCTCACCGGCTCCAGATTTATCAGCAATAAA
CCAGCCAGCCGGAAGGGCCGAGCGCAGAAGTGGTCCTGCAACTTTATCCGCCTCCATCCAGTCTATTAAT
TGTTGCCGGGAAGCTAGAGTAAGTAGTTCGCCAGTTAATAGTTTGCGCAACGTTGTTGCCATTGCTACAG
GCATCGTGGTGTCACGCTCGTCGTTTGGTATGGCTTCATTCAGCTCCGGTTCCCAACGATCAAGGCGAGT
TACATGATCCCCCATGTTGTGCAAAAAAGCGGTTAGCTCCTTCGGTCCTCCGATCGTTGTCAGAAGTAAG
TTGGCCGCAGTGTTATCACTCATGGTTATGGCAGCACTGCATAATTCTCTTACTGTCATGCCATCCGTAA
GATGCTTTTCTGTGACTGGTGAGTACTCAACCAAGTCATTCTGAGAATAGTGTATGCGGCGACCGAGTTG
CTCTTGCCCGGCGTCAATACGGGATAATACCGCGCCACATAGCAGAACTTTAAAAGTGCTCATCATTGGA
AAACGTTCTTCGGGGCGAAAACTCTCAAGGATCTTACCGCTGTTGAGATCCAGTTCGATGTAACCCACTC
GTGCACCCAACTGATCTTCAGCATCTTTTACTTTCACCAGCGTTTCTGGGTGAGCAAAAACAGGAAGGCA
AAATGCCGCAAAAAAGGGAATAAGGGCGACACGGAAATGTTGAATACTCATACTCTTCCTTTTTCAATCA
TGATTGAAGCATTTATCAGGGTTATTGTCTCATGAGCGGATACATATTTGAATGTATTTAGAAAAATAAA
CAAATAGGTCATGACCAAAATCCCTTAACGTGAGTTTTCGTTCCACTGAGCGTCAGACCCCGTAGAAAAG
ATCAAAGGATCTTCTTGAGATCCTTTTTTTCTGCGCGTAATCTGCTGCTTGCAAACAAAAAAACCACCGC
TACCAGCGGTGGTTTGTTTGCCGGATCAAGAGCTACCAACTCTTTTTCCGAAGGTAACTGGCTTCAGCAG
AGCGCAGATACCAAATACTGTCCTTCTAGTGTAGCCGTAGTTAGGCCACCACTTCAAGAACTCTGTAGCA
CCGCCTACATACCTCGCTCTGCTAATCCTGTTACCAGTGGCTGCTGCCAGTGGCGATAAGTCGTGTCTTA
CCGGGTTGGACTCAAGACGATAGTTACCGGATAAGGCGCAGCGGTCGGGCTGAACGGGGGGTTCGTGCAC
ACAGCCCAGCTTGGAGCGAACGACCTACACCGAACTGAGATACCTACAGCGTGAGCTATGAGAAAGCGCC
ACGCTTCCCGAAGGGAGAAAGGCGGACAGGTATCCGGTAAGCGGCAGGGTCGGAACAGGAGAGCGCACGA
GGGAGCTCCCAGGGGGAAACGCCTGGTATCTTTATAGTCCTGTCGGGTTTCGCCACCTCTGACTTGAGCG
TCGATTTTTGTGATGCTCGTCAGGGGGGCGGAGCCTATGGAAAAACGCCAGCAACGCGGCCTTTTTACGG
TTCCTGGCCTTTTGCTGGCCTTTTGCTCACATGTTCTTTCCTGCGTTATCCCCTGATTCTGTGGATAACC
GTATTACCGCCTTTGAGTGAGCTGATACCGCTCGCCGCAGCCGAACGACCGAGCGCAGCGAGTCAGTGAG
CGAGGAAGCGGAAGAGCGCCTGATGCGGTATTTTCTCCTTACGCATCTGTGCGGTATTTCACACCGCAAT
GGTGCACTCTCAGTACAATCTGCTCTGATGCCGCATAGTTAAGCCAGTATACACTCCGCTATCGCTACGT
GACTGGGTCATGGCTGCGCCCCGACACCCGCCAACACCCGCTGACGCGCCCTGACGGGCTTGTCTGCTCC
CGGCATCCGCTTACAGACAAGCTGTGACCGTCTCCGGGAGCTGCATGTGTCAGAGGTTTTCACCGTCATC
ACCGAAACGCGCGAGGCAGCTGCGGTAAAGCTCATCAGCGTGGTCGTGAAGCGATTCACAGATGTCTGCC
TGTTCATCCGCGTCCAGCTCGTTGAGTTTCTCCAGAAGCGTTAATGTCTGGCTTCTGATAAAGCGGGCCA
TGTTAAGGGCGGTTTTTTCCTGTTTGGTCACTGATGCCTCCGTGTAAGGGGGATTTCTGTTCATGGGGGT
AATGATACCGATGAAACGAGAGAGGATGCTCACGATACGGGTTACTGATGATGAACATGCCCGGTTACTG
GAACGTTGTGAGGGTAAACAACTGGCGGTATGGATGCGGCGGGACCAGAGAAAAATCACTCAGGGTCAAT
GCCAGCGCTTCGTTAATACAGATGTAGGTGTTCCACAGGGTAGCCAGCAGCATCCTGCGATGCAGATCCG
GAACATAATGGTGCAGGGCGCTGACTTCCGCGTTTCCAGACTTTACGAAACACGGAAACCGAAGACCATT
CATGTTGTTGCTCAGGTCGCAGACGTTTTGCAGCAGCAGTCGCTTCACGTTCGCTCGCGTATCGGTGATT
CATTCTGCTAACCAGTAAGGCAACCCCGCCAGCCTAGCCGGGTCCTCAACGACAGGAGCACGATCATGCT
AGTCATGCCCCGCGCCCACCGGAAGGAGCTGACTGGGTTGAAGGCTCTCAAGGGCATCGGTCGAGATCCC
GGTGCCTAATGAGTGAGCTAACTTACATTAATTGCGTTGCGCTCACTGCCCGCTTTCCAGTCGGGAAACC
TGTCGTGCCAGCTGCATTAATGAATCGGCCAACGCGCGGGGAGAGGCGGTTTGCGTATTGGGCGCCAGGG
TGGTTTTTCTTTTCACCAGTGAGACGGGCAACAGCTGATTGCCCTTCACCGCCTGGCCCTGAGAGAGTTG
CAGCAAGCGGTCCACGCTGGTTTGCCCCAGCAGGCGAAAATCCTGTTTGATGGTGGTTAACGGCGGGATA
TAACATGAGCTGTCTTCGGTATCGTCGTATCCCACTACCGAGATGTCCGCACCAACGCGCAGCCCGGACT
CGGTAATGGCGCGCATTGCGCCCAGCGCCATCTGATCGTTGGCAACCAGCATCGCAGTGGGAACGATGCC
CTCATTCAGCATTTGCATGGTTTGTTGAAAACCGGACATGGCACTCCAGTCGCCTTCCCGTTCCGCTATC
GGCTGAATTTGATTGCGAGTGAGATATTTATGCCAGCCAGCCAGACGCAGACGCGCCGAGACAGAACTTA
ATGGGCCCGCTAACAGCGCGATTTGCTGGTGACCCAATGCGACCAGATGCTCCACGCCCAGTCGCGTACC
GTCTTCATGGGAGAAAATAATACTGTTGATGGGTGTCTGGTCAGAGACATCAAGAAATAACGCCGGAACA
TTAGTGCAGGCAGCTTCCACAGCAATGGCATCCTGGTCATCCAGCGGATAGTTAATGATCAGCCCACTGA
CGCGTTGCGCGAGAAGATTGTGCACCGCCGCTTTACAGGCTTCGACGCCGCTTCGTTCTACCATCGACAC
CACCACGCTGGCACCCAGTTGATCGGCGCGAGATTTAATCGCCGCGACAATTTGCGACGGCGCGTGCAGG
GCCAGACTGGAGGTGGCAACGCCAATCAGCAACGACTGTTTGCCCGCCAGTTGTTGTGCCACGCGGTTGG
GAATGTAATTCAGCTCCGCCATCGCCGCTTCCACTTTTTCCCGCGTTTTCGCAGAAACGTGGCTGGCCTG
GTTCACCACGCGGGAAACGGTCTGATAAGAGACACCGGCATACTCTGCGACATCGTATAACGTTACTGGT
TTCACATTCACCACCCTGAATTGACTCTCTTCCGGGCGCTATCATGCCATACCGCGAAAGGTTTTGCGCC
ATTCGATGGTGTCCGGGATCTCGACGCTCTCCCTTATGCGACTCCTGCATTAGGAAGCAGCCCAGTAGTA
GGTTGAGGCCGTTGAGCACCGCCGCCGCAAGGAATGGTGCATGCAAGGAGATGGCGCCCAACAGTCCCCC
GGCCACGGGGCCTGCCACCATACCCACGCCGAAACAAGCGCTCATGAGCCCGAAGTGGCGAGCCCGATCT
TCCCCATCGGTGATGTCGGCGATATAGGCGCCAGCAACCGCACCTGTGGCGCCGGTGATGCCGGCCACGA
TGCGTCCGGCGTAGAGGATCGAGATCGATCTCGATCCCGCGAAAT
Features (pLannotate 1.2.2; 20 found; start..end, strand, type, name):
      1..19      +  promoter       T7 promoter: promoter for bacteriophage T7 RNA polymerase
     20..44      +  protein_bind   lac operator: The lac repressor binds to the lac operator to inhibit transcription in E. coli. This inhibition can be relieved by adding lactose or isopropyl-β-D-thiogalactopyranoside (IPTG). lac repressor encoded by lacI
     59..81      +  RBS            RBS: efficient ribosome binding site from bacteriophage T7 gene 10 (Olins and Rangwala, 1989)
     91..1692    +  CDS            Cas9(N): N-terminal portion of Streptococcus pyogenes Cas9 (Zetsche et al., 2015)
   1704..4191    +  CDS            Cas9(C) (fragment): C-terminal portion of Streptococcus pyogenes Cas9 (Zetsche et al., 2015)
   4192..4239    +  CDS            nucleoplasmin NLS: bipartite nuclear localization signal from nucleoplasmin
   4277..4294    +  CDS            SET1 (fragment): solubility-enhancement tag derived from T7 phage gene 10B
   4302..4349    +  terminator     T7 terminator: transcription terminator for bacteriophage T7 RNA polymerase
   4386..4841    +  rep_origin     f1 ori (sequence partly withheld): f1 bacteriophage origin of replication; arrow indicates direction of (+) strand synthesis
   4956..5816    -  CDS            AmpR: β-lactamase; bla; confers resistance to ampicillin, carbenicillin, and related antibiotics
   5817..5909    -  promoter       AmpR promoter: bla
   5990..6578    +  rep_origin     ori: high-copy-number ColE1/pMB1/pBR322/pUC origin of replication
   6764..6903    -  misc_feature   bom: basis of mobility region from pBR322
   7005..7196    -  CDS            rop: Rop protein, which maintains plasmids at low copy number; rop
   7213..7593    +  CDS            YPB1_ECOLX: Protein predicted: Swiss-Prot protein existence level 4. From Escherichia coli.
   7655..7719    -  CDS            TcR (fragment): tetracycline efflux protein; tet; confers resistance to tetracycline
   7734..7755    -  protein_bind   CAP binding site: CAP binding activates transcription in the presence of cAMP. E. coli catabolite activator protein
   7768..8850    -  CDS            lacI: lac repressor; lacI; The lac repressor binds to the lac operator to inhibit transcription in E. coli. This inhibition can be relieved by adding lactose or isopropyl-β-D-thiogalactopyranoside (IPTG).
   8851..8928    -  promoter       lacI promoter: lacI
   8936..9215    -  CDS            TcR (fragment): tetracycline efflux protein; tet; confers resistance to tetracycline
