[The description below was written by a language model from this plasmid's Addgene catalogue record and pLannotate feature annotations shown in this document.]
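Description:
PET-Sniper SpCas9-NLS-6xHis is a pET-based bacterial expression plasmid of about 9.2 kb for producing the increased-fidelity "Sniper" variant of Streptococcus pyogenes Cas9 in E. coli. It replicates from a ColE1/pMB1-type origin and is selected with ampicillin through the β-lactamase gene. The catalogue lists it as high copy, although the backbone also retains the pBR322 bom region and the rop gene, which normally moderates copy number. An f1 phage origin is present, and short tetracycline-resistance fragments are non-functional remnants of the pBR322-derived backbone.

The expression cassette is the standard pET arrangement. A T7 promoter is followed directly by a lac operator and the T7 gene 10 ribosome binding site, with a T7 terminator downstream. A plasmid-borne lacI gene under its own promoter supplies repressor. Transcription therefore requires a host providing T7 RNA polymerase and is relieved by IPTG or lactose.

The open reading frame encodes SpCas9 carrying the F539S, M763I and K890N substitutions that define the Sniper variant. The annotation tool splits it into N- and C-terminal Cas9 segments, but these appear to form one continuous coding region. It is fused at its C terminus to a bipartite nucleoplasmin nuclear localization signal and then a 6xHis tag. The short feature annotated as a "SET1 fragment" sits where the record places the His tag and is probably a mislabel of it.

The His tag allows metal-affinity purification, and the NLS would direct the purified protein to the nucleus when delivered into eukaryotic cells. The stated purpose is bacterial expression of this high-fidelity nuclease, in the context of work comparing the efficiency and off-target behaviour of increased-fidelity SpCas9 variants.
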