Addgene plasmid #207374: PET-Sniper SpCas9-NLS-6xHis
Purpose: Expression of increased-fidelity (i.e. high-fidelity) SpCas9 variant in bacterial cells
Depositing lab: Ervin Welker. Depositing organization: HUN-REN Research Centre for Natural Sciences. Publication: A cleavage rule for selection of increased-fidelity SpCas9 variants with high efficiency and no detectable off-targets. Kulcsar PI, Talas A, Ligeti Z, Toth E, Rakvacs Z, Bartos Z, Krausz SL, Welker A, Vegi VL, Huszar K, Welker E. Nat Commun. 2023 Sep 16;14(1):5746. doi: 10.1038/s41467-023-41393-5. PubMed 37717069.
Backbone
  Vector backbone: pET
  Vector type: Bacterial Expression, CRISPR
Growth in bacteria
  Bacterial resistance: Ampicillin, 100 μg/mL
  Growth temperature: 37°C
  Growth strain: DH5alpha
  Copy number: High Copy
Gene/Insert
  Gene/Insert name: Sniper SpCas9
  Species: S. pyogenes
  Insert size (bp): 4158
  Mutation: F539S, M763I, K890N
  Promoter: T7
  Tag / fusion protein: 6xHis (C terminal on insert)
  Cloning method: Gibson Cloning
Terms and licenses: Academic/Nonprofit Terms; Industry Terms: Not Available to Industry
Depositor comments: Please visit https://doi.org/10.1101/2022.08.16.504097 for bioRxiv preprint
How to cite: PET-Sniper SpCas9-NLS-6xHis was a gift from Ervin Welker (Addgene plasmid # 207374 ; http://n2t.net/addgene:207374 ; RRID:Addgene_207374)
